Addgene plasmid #119900: pBS C-ret
Purpose: Mouse Ret In situ hybridization probe
Depositing lab: David Ginty & Wenqin Luo. Depositing organization: Johns Hopkins University and School of Medicine. Publication: Molecular identification of rapidly adapting mechanoreceptors and their developmental dependence on ret signaling. Luo W, Enomoto H, Rice FL, Milbrandt J, Ginty DD. Neuron. 2009 Dec 24;64(6):841-56. doi: 10.1016/j.neuron.2009.11.003. PubMed 20064391.
Backbone
  Vector backbone: pBS
  Vector type: in situ hybridization probe
Growth in bacteria
  Bacterial resistance: Ampicillin, 100 μg/mL
  Growth temperature: 37°C
  Growth strain: DH5alpha
  Copy number: High Copy
Gene/Insert
  Gene/Insert name: ret (alt name: c-Ret)
  Species: M. musculus (mouse)
  Entrez Gene: Ret (a.k.a. PTC, RET51, RET9, c-Ret)
  Cloning method: Unknown
  Sequencing primers: 5′ T7; 3′ T3
Terms and licenses: Academic/Nonprofit Terms; Industry Terms: Not Available to Industry
Depositor comments: This plasmid can be used to generate an in situ hybridization antisense probe for mouse C-ret. Linearize the plasmid with NotI and use T7 to transcribe the ~1kb probe.
How to cite: pBS C-ret was a gift from David Ginty & Wenqin Luo (Addgene plasmid # 119900 ; http://n2t.net/addgene:119900 ; RRID:Addgene_119900)
