[The description below was written by a language model from this plasmid's Addgene catalogue record and pLannotate feature annotations shown in this document.]
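Description:
pBS C-ret is a pBluescript-type (pBS) bacterial cloning plasmid carrying a fragment of the mouse Ret (c-Ret) receptor tyrosine kinase cDNA. It serves as a template for in vitro transcription of in situ hybridization riboprobes. The sequenced plasmid is about 5.4 kb. It is maintained in E. coli through a high-copy ColE1/pUC-type origin and selected with ampicillin through the β-lactamase gene and its own promoter. An f1 phage origin is also present, a standard pBluescript element that permits single-stranded DNA production. Remnants of the lacZα blue/white screening cassette (lac promoter, operator, CAP site and lacZα fragment) flank the cloning site.

The insert lies between split portions of the pBluescript multiple cloning site, with a T7 promoter on one side and a T3 promoter on the other, both pointing inward. The annotated Ret coding fragment spans roughly 1.9 kb and runs on the strand opposite to the T7 promoter. T7 transcription therefore yields RNA complementary to the Ret mRNA, consistent with the depositor's note that linearizing with NotI and transcribing with T7 polymerase produces an antisense probe of about 1 kb. The interval between the two promoters is longer than the annotated coding fragment, so the insert probably includes unannotated sequence, possibly untranslated region, though the record does not define it. The cloning method is also not recorded. By orientation, T3 transcription would give the sense strand, although the record does not describe this use.

The construct has no eukaryotic expression elements. It is intended solely as a probe template for detecting Ret transcripts in mouse tissue, and it was deposited in connection with work on Ret signaling in the development of rapidly adapting mechanoreceptor neurons.
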