Features (pLannotate 1.2.2; 14 found; start..end, strand, type, name):
      1..429     +  rep_origin     f1 ori (sequence partly withheld): f1 bacteriophage origin of replication; arrow indicates direction of (+) strand synthesis
    461..618     -  CDS            lacZα (fragment): LacZα fragment of β-galactosidase; lacZ fragment
    621..639     +  promoter       T7 promoter: promoter for bacteriophage T7 RNA polymerase
    648..668     -  misc_feature   MCS (fragment): pBluescript multiple cloning site
   1310..3181    -  CDS            Ret (fragment): RET_MOUSE - Experimental evidence at protein level: Swiss-Prot protein existence level 1. Receptor tyrosine-protein kinase involved in numerous cellular mechanisms including cell proliferation, neuronal navigation, cell migration, and cell differentiation upon binding with glial cell derived neurotrophic factor family ligands. Phosphorylates PTK2/FAK1. Regulates both cell death/survival balance and positional information. Required for the molecular mechanisms orchestration during intestine organogenesis; involved in the development of enteric nervous system and renal organogenesis during embry
   3175..3235    -  misc_feature   MCS (fragment): pBluescript multiple cloning site
   3248..3266    -  promoter       T3 promoter: promoter for bacteriophage T3 RNA polymerase
   3311..3327    -  protein_bind   lac operator: The lac repressor binds to the lac operator to inhibit transcription in E. coli. This inhibition can be relieved by adding lactose or isopropyl-β-D-thiogalactopyranoside (IPTG). lac repressor encoded by lacI
   3335..3365    -  promoter       lac promoter: promoter for the E. coli lac operon
   3380..3401    -  protein_bind   CAP binding site: CAP binding activates transcription in the presence of cAMP. E. coli catabolite activator protein
   3414..3506    -  CDS            lacI (fragment): lac repressor; lacI; The lac repressor binds to the lac operator to inhibit transcription in E. coli. This inhibition can be relieved by adding lactose or isopropyl-β-D-thiogalactopyranoside (IPTG).
   3689..4277    -  rep_origin     ori: high-copy-number ColE1/pMB1/pBR322/pUC origin of replication
   4448..5308    -  CDS            AmpR: β-lactamase; bla; confers resistance to ampicillin, carbenicillin, and related antibiotics
   5309..5413    -  promoter       AmpR promoter: bla
>Addgene plasmid #119900 | pBS C-ret | addgene full sequence | sequence record 231777 | Addgene NGS Result
[124 nt withheld, positions 1-124]
C
[91 nt withheld, positions 126-216]
A
[49 nt withheld, positions 218-266]
CCTTTGACGTTGGAGTCCACGTTCTTT
[37 nt withheld, positions 294-330]
ACCCTATCTCGGTCTATTCTTTTGATTTATAAGGGATTTTGCCGATTTCGGCCTATTGGTTAAAAAATGA
GCTGATTTAACAAAAATTTAACGCGAATTTTAACAAAATATTAACGCTTACAATTTGCCATTCGCCATTC
AGGCTGCGCAACTGTTGGGAAGGGCGATCGGTGCGGGCCTCTTCGCTATTACGCCAGCTGGCGAAAGGGG
GATGTGCTGCAAGGCGATTAAGTTGGGTAACGCCAGGGTTTTCCCAGTCACGACGTTGTAAAACGACGGC
CAGTGAATTGTAATACGACTCACTATAGGGCGAATTGGGTACCGGGCCCCCCCTCGAGTTTTTTTTTTTT
TTTTTTTCAGAAAGCATTGGCTCAGTATTTAGCACTGGCTTCGTGAGTGACAACATCATGATGGGGGTAG
GGTGCAAAGGATGTGAAAGCAGCAGTCTGGTGTCTGCCCAGGGCCCACATGGTTTTCCCGCTGCCCCACA
CTGCACGGCTGTGGACACATAGCTGGAAGTGGGATTATGGTCGGCTTCCGCGAGGCACACACCAGCCCAG
GAGCAGCCTGGGGGTAGCCCAGCTTGCAACGATAGCATAGCTGGGGATGCCAGCTTTCCCTGGCAAAACT
GACTCCCTCCCCAGATCAGGTAAATTTAAATATCGAAGTCACCAGTACTATGATTTGCTTCCCAATGGGC
CCTGAGAATTCTGCTCTAATCCGCTTCTCCTGTGTCATCGTAAGTTGCTGGGCTGTGTGGTAATGACACT
TATTTTCACATCCTTTTAGAAAGACATAGCTGCAAAATGCCTGAATGTATGTAAACTAGATGCAAAGTCA
GATATTTACAAAGAAAAGGGTTCGGAGGAGGCTTTGGTGTCGGTGGGATCAGAAACACTCTTTAAAAAGC
GTTACAGAGAGTTGGGATGGTGCAGAGAGGACAGCGTTGCTAGAATCTAGTAAATGCATGTGAAATTCTA
CCATAGAGTTTGTTTTCAATCCATGTGGAAGGGAGGGAGCGCGGGAGGGGAGCATTGTTACAGTCCACCA
GGGGTGTCTCCTCTTCTGAGAGCCCATCGTCATACAGCAGTGAGTCCGAAGGTGTGGATGCAGCCAGGTC
CAAGTAGTCTCTGCTCTTGACCATCATCTTCTCCAGATCCTTGCTGATGTCAGCAAACACTGGCCTCTTG
TCTGGCTCCTGCTTCCAGCACTGCAGCATCAGACGGTACATTTCCTCGCTGCAGTTGTCTGGCCTCTCCA
TCCTGTGGCCTGTCTTCAGAAGGTTGAAGAGTCGTTCAGGAGGAATTCCAGGGTAGGGGTTGCCTCCCAG
GGTCACAATCTCCCAGAGCAGCACTCCAAAGGACCACACATCACTTTGAGTAGTATAGATGTGATCGAAA
AGGGACTCAATTGCCATCCACTTGACGGGAATCCGGCCCTTGCTTTTCTTCACATAGGAATCTTCCTCAT
AAACATCTCGGGACAGCCCAAAGTCGGAAATCTTCATCTTCCGTCCCTCAGCCACCAAGATGTTCCTGGC
AGCTAAGTCCCGATGTACAAGCTTCATTTCTGCCAAGTACTGCATACCCCTCGAGATCTGCCAGGCGAAG
GAGATGAGGTCACCCATGGTCAGTACCCTTTCATCTGGGTGGTCCAGCGAGCTGGAGTTGCGGCTGCCTC
CACCGCTCACATAGGCAGGCCCAATCTTGCGGCTGTCACGGAGGAATCCCCGCAGGGAGCCATACTTGGC
ATACTCCACAATGAGAAGAAGTGGCCCATCCTGGCTGCAGGCCCCATACAACTTGATGACATGTGGATGG
TTGACTTGTTTCAGAAGGTTGAACTCAGACAGCAGGTCTCGTAACTCACTCTGGGAGGCGTTTTCTTTCA
GCATTTTCACAGCCACTGTGGTGTATCCTGCCCGGCCTTTCAGACGGAAGGCTGTGGCCTTGACAACTTT
TCCAAACTCGCCTTCTCCCAGAGTTTTCCCAAGAACTAAGTTCTTCCGAGGAAATTCCCACTTTGGATCC
TCCGGGATCTTGAAAGAGTCCACAGGAACCTGGTTCTCCGTGGAATCCAGTGAGGGCCGGCGGGTGCCTG
AGGAGGAATAACTGATTGGGAAGCCCTGGGCCGGCCGGCAGAAGGTCATTTCCGCTGATGCAATGGGCGG
CTTGTGCCCATGCTTGTGGTGGTGGCAGACACAGAAGATGGACAGCAGGATGGAGATGATAAGGGAGAAG
AGGGCAGCTGTGATGATCGTGCGGCACAGCGCATCACACAGTGGGCCCTGGCTGTCCTCTGGCTCGCAGA
AGCATTTCTTCTCATCAGGGAAACAGTTGCAGATGCCGTAGCCTGCTTTAATGCCCTGGCGCTCCCCTCG
CTCGTGTCCTCCAACAATGTCGGCACGGAGACAGTCCTGGGGGCAAATGTTGGCATCCCGGCTCTCCACA
GCATCACAGTGGCCGTCGGGGCAGGTCCTGGTACTGGGGGAGCAGGTGGAGAAGTTCCTGGTGATCCCTT
TACCATCTCCCTGGCGCCACTCGCACCTGCCAGTTGGAGAACCCAGGCCACCACATTCCTCACACTCGGG
GCGCCTCTTGTTTACTGCACAGGACTTGGGGCAGCCTACTTCTTCAGTAATGGATGTCCCCTCCACAGTG
ACCACTAGCGAAGCCTGGGTCTGTCTGCGGGTCTGCCGGTCAGTGGCTACCACCGTGTACTGAAGCTTGG
TGCACTCAGGTCGCCGCAGGGCCTCTGTGTCATTTACAAATAGGGTCCCCGAGGTGTCCTCGGGTGAGGT
GACCACACCTAGGGCAGTGCAGTTGATGCTGGAAGGCCTCGTGCCGAATTCCTGCAGCCCGGGGGATCCA
CTAGTTCTAGAGCGGCCGCCACCGCGGTGGAGCTCCAGCTTTTGTTCCCTTTAGTGAGGGTTAATTTCGA
GCTTGGCGTAATCATGGTCATAGCTGTTTCCTGTGTGAAATTGTTATCCGCTCACAATTCCACACAACAT
ACGAGCCGGAAGCATAAAGTGTAAAGCCTGGGGTGCCTAATGAGTGAGCTAACTCACATTAATTGCGTTG
CGCTCACTGCCCGCTTTCCAGTCGGGAAACCTGTCGTGCCAGCTGCATTAATGAATCGGCCAACGCGCGG
GGAGAGGCGGTTTGCGTATTGGGCGCTCTTCCGCTTCCTCGCTCACTGACTCGCTGCGCTCGGTCGTTCG
GCTGCGGCGAGCGGTATCAGCTCACTCAAAGGCGGTAATACGGTTATCCACAGAATCAGGGGATAACGCA
GGAAAGAACATGTGAGCAAAAGGCCAGCAAAAGGCCAGGAACCGTAAAAAGGCCGCGTTGCTGGCGTTTT
TCCATAGGCTCCGCCCCCCTGACGAGCATCACAAAAATCGACGCTCAAGTCAGAGGTGGCGAAACCCGAC
AGGACTATAAAGATACCAGGCGTTTCCCCCTGGAAGCTCCCTCGTGCGCTCTCCTGTTCCGACCCTGCCG
CTTACCGGATACCTGTCCGCCTTTCTCCCTTCGGGAAGCGTGGCGCTTTCTCATAGCTCACGCTGTAGGT
ATCTCAGTTCGGTGTAGGTCGTTCGCTCCAAGCTGGGCTGTGTGCACGAACCCCCCGTTCAGCCCGACCG
CTGCGCCTTATCCGGTAACTATCGTCTTGAGTCCAACCCGGTAAGACACGACTTATCGCCACTGGCAGCA
GCCACTGGTAACAGGATTAGCAGAGCGAGGTATGTAGGCGGTGCTACAGAGTTCTTGAAGTGGTGGCCTA
ACTACGGCTACACTAGAAGAACAGTATTTGGTATCTGCGCTCTGCTGAAGCCAGTTACCTTCGGAAAAAG
AGTTGGTAGCTCTTGATCCGGCAAACAAACCACCGCTGGTAGCGGTGGTTTTTTTGTTTGCAAGCAGCAG
ATTACGCGCAGAAAAAAAGGATCTCAAGAAGATCCTTTGATCTTTTCTACGGGGTCTGACGCTCAGTGGA
ACGAAAACTCACGTTAAGGGATTTTGGTCATGAGATTATCAAAAAGGATCTTCACCTAGATCCTTTTAAA
TTAAAAATGAAGTTTTAAATCAATCTAAAGTATATATGAGTAAACTTGGTCTGACAGTTACCAATGCTTA
ATCAGTGAGGCACCTATCTCAGCGATCTGTCTATTTCGTTCATCCATAGTTGCCTGACTCCCCGTCGTGT
AGATAACTACGATACGGGAGGGCTTACCATCTGGCCCCAGTGCTGCAATGATACCGCGAGACCCACGCTC
ACCGGCTCCAGATTTATCAGCAATAAACCAGCCAGCCGGAAGGGCCGAGCGCAGAAGTGGTCCTGCAACT
TTATCCGCCTCCATCCAGTCTATTAATTGTTGCCGGGAAGCTAGAGTAAGTAGTTCGCCAGTTAATAGTT
TGCGCAACGTTGTTGCCATTGCTACAGGCATCGTGGTGTCACGCTCGTCGTTTGGTATGGCTTCATTCAG
CTCCGGTTCCCAACGATCAAGGCGAGTTACATGATCCCCCATGTTGTGCAAAAAAGCGGTTAGCTCCTTC
GGTCCTCCGATCGTTGTCAGAAGTAAGTTGGCCGCAGTGTTATCACTCATGGTTATGGCAGCACTGCATA
ATTCTCTTACTGTCATGCCATCCGTAAGATGCTTTTCTGTGACTGGTGAGTACTCAACCAAGTCATTCTG
AGAATAGTGTATGCGGCGACCGAGTTGCTCTTGCCCGGCGTCAATACGGGATAATACCGCGCCACATAGC
AGAACTTTAAAAGTGCTCATCATTGGAAAACGTTCTTCGGGGCGAAAACTCTCAAGGATCTTACCGCTGT
TGAGATCCAGTTCGATGTAACCCACTCGTGCACCCAACTGATCTTCAGCATCTTTTACTTTCACCAGCGT
TTCTGGGTGAGCAAAAACAGGAAGGCAAAATGCCGCAAAAAAGGGAATAAGGGCGACACGGAAATGTTGA
ATACTCATACTCTTCCTTTTTCAATATTATTGAAGCATTTATCAGGGTTATTGTCTCATGAGCGGATACA
TATTTGAATGTATTTAGAAAAATAAACAAATAGGGGTTCCGCGCACATTTCCCCGAAAAGTGCCACCTG
